>Addgene plasmid #25496 | SULT1B1 | depositor partial sequence | sequence record 11900 | Author sequence
ATGCTTTCCCCAAAAGATATTCTGCGAAAAGATCTGAAGTTGGTCCATGGTTATCCCATGACCTGTGCTT
TTGCAAGCAACTGGGAAAAAATTGAACAGTTCCATAGCAGACCAGATGACATTGTGATAGCCACTTATCC
TAAATCAGGTACTACTTGGGTTAGTGAAATTATAGACATGATTCTAAATGATGGAGATATTGAAAAATGT
AAGCGAGGTTTTATTACTGAAAAAGTTCCAATGTTGGAAATGACTCTCCCTGGATTAAGAACATCAGGTA
TAGAACAATTGGAGAAGAATCCATCACCCCGGATTGTGAAAACACATCTACCGACTGATCTTCTTCCTAA
ATCTTTCTGGGAAAACAATTGCAAGATGATTTATCTGGCTCGTAATGCCAAGGATGTTTCAGTCTCATAT
TACCATTTTGACTTAATGAATAATTTACAGCCTTTTCCTGGTACCTGGGAAGAATATCTGGAGAAATTCT
TAACTGGAAAAGTGGCCTATGGTTCCTGGTTTACTCATGTTAAAAACTGGTGGAAGAGAAAGGAAGAACA
CCCAATACTTTTTTTGTACTATGAAGATATGAAAGAGAATCCAAAGGAGGAAATCAAGAAGATCATTAGA
TTTCTAGAGAAGAACCTGAATGATGAGATCTTGGATAGGATCATCCATCACACCTCATTTGAAGTGATGA
AGGACAATCCTTTGGTAAATTATACACATCTACCAACTACAGTGATGGATCATAGCAAATCCCCTTTTAT
GCGTAAAGGGACGGCTGGTGACTGGAAGAATTACTTCACCGTGGCCCAAAATGAGAAATTTGATGCTATT
TATGAGACAGAAATGTCCAAAACTGCACTTCAATTCCGCACAGAGATT
