>Addgene plasmid #25496 | SULT1B1 | addgene partial sequence | sequence record 31477 | 25496 with T7
TCCCTCTGAATATTTTGTTTACTTTAAGAAGGAGATATACCATGGGCAGCAGCCATCATCATCATCATCA
CAGCAGCGGCCTGGTTCCGCGTGGTAGTATGCTTTCCCCAAAAGATATTCTGCGAAAAGATCTGAAGTTG
GTCCATGGTTATCCCATGACCTGTGCTTTTGCAAGCAACTGGGAAAAAATTGAACAGTTCCATAGCAGAC
CAGATGACATTGTGATAGCCACTTATCCTAAATCAGGTACTACTTGGGTTAGTGAAATTATAGACATGAT
TCTAAATGATGGAGATATTGAAAAATGTAAGCGAGGTTTTATTACTGAAAAAGTTCCAATGTTGGAAATG
ACTCTCCCTGGATTAAGAACATCAGGTATAGAACAATTGGAGAAGAATCCATCACCCCGGATTGTGAAAA
CACATCTACCGACTGATCTTCTTCCTAAATCTTTCTGGGAAAACAATTGCAAGATGATTTATCTGGCTCG
TAATGCCAAGGATGTTTCAGTCTCATATTACCATTTTGACTTAATGAATAATTTACAGCCTTTTCCTGGT
ACCTGGGAAGAATATCTGGAGAAATTCTTAACTGGAAAAGTGGCCTATGGTTCCTGGTTTACTCATGTTA
AAAACTGGTGGAAGAGAAAGGAAGAACACCCAATACTTTTTTTGTACTATGAAGATATGAAAGAGAATCC
AAAGGAGGAAATCAAGAAGATCATTAGATTTCTAGAGAAGAACCTGAATGATGAGATCTTGGATAGGATC
ATCCATCACACCTCATTTGAAGTGATGAAGGACAATCCTTTGGTAAATTATACACATCTACCAACTACAG
TGATGGATCATAGCAAATCCCCTTTTATGCGTAAAGGGACGGCTGGTGACTGGAAGAATTAC
