[The description below was written by a language model from this plasmid's Addgene catalogue record.]
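Description:
SULT1B1 is a bacterial expression plasmid built on pET28a-LIC, a ligation-independent-cloning derivative of the pET28a vector produced by a structural genomics group. The backbone is listed at about 7.3 kb without insert, is selected with kanamycin, and is recorded as low copy, which is consistent with the pBR322-type origin generally found in pET vectors, although the record does not list the origin or any other backbone feature explicitly. No feature table is provided, so the details of the regulatory region are inferred only from the vector family and from the T7 and T7-terminator sequencing primers. These indicate that the insert sits between a T7 promoter and a T7 terminator. Expression from such a cassette requires a host that supplies T7 RNA polymerase, whereas the DH5alpha strain listed is suited to propagation only.

The insert is an 888 bp coding fragment of human SULT1B1 (also known as ST1B2 or SULT1B2), a member of the cytosolic sulfotransferase family 1B. It carries an N-terminal His tag, which allows the recombinant protein to be purified by immobilised metal affinity chromatography. The record states that the construct was made for bacterial expression aimed at structure determination and cautions that it may not contain the full open reading frame, as is common when domain boundaries are trimmed to favour crystallisation. The depositor links the construct to a deposited crystal structure of the protein. It is therefore mainly useful for producing purified SULT1B1 for structural, biochemical or enzymatic studies, rather than for expression in mammalian cells.
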