Addgene plasmid #25496: SULT1B1
Purpose: Bacterial expression for structure determination; may not be full ORF
Depositing lab: Cheryl Arrowsmith. Depositing organization: University of Toronto.
Backbone
  Vector backbone: pET28a-LIC
  Backbone manufacturer: SGC
  Backbone size w/o insert (bp): 7328
  Vector type: Bacterial Expression
Growth in bacteria
  Bacterial resistance: Kanamycin, 50 μg/mL
  Growth temperature: 37°C
  Growth strain: DH5alpha
  Copy number: Low Copy
Gene/Insert
  Gene/Insert name: SULT1B1 (alt names: PDB: 2Z5F; SULT1B1; MGC13356, ST1B2, SULT1B2)
  Species: H. sapiens (human)
  Insert size (bp): 888
  Entrez Gene: SULT1B1 (a.k.a. ST1B1, ST1B2, SULT1B2, MGC13356)
  Tag / fusion protein: His (N terminal on insert)
  Cloning method: Restriction Enzyme
  Sequencing primers: 5′ T7; 3′ T7-term
Terms and licenses: Academic/Nonprofit Terms; Industry Terms: Not Available to Industry
Depositor comments: PDB: 2Z5F. http://www.thesgc.org/structures/2Z5F/
How to cite: SULT1B1 was a gift from Cheryl Arrowsmith (Addgene plasmid # 25496 ; http://n2t.net/addgene:25496 ; RRID:Addgene_25496)
